Addgene plasmid #148126: pcDNA3.1-MS2-HA-HshnRNPM_Z
Purpose: Mammalian Expression of HshnRNPM
Depositing lab: Elisa Izaurralde.
Backbone
  Vector backbone: Unknown
  Vector type: Mammalian Expression
Growth in bacteria
  Bacterial resistance: Ampicillin, 100 μg/mL
  Growth temperature: 37°C
  Growth strain: DH5alpha
  Copy number: High Copy
Gene/Insert
  Gene/Insert name: HshnRNPM
  Species: H. sapiens (human)
  Mutation: two silent mutations compared to the sequenceof transcript variant 2 NCBI:NM__031203.3 or isoform2 Uniprot.: P52272-2
  Entrez Gene: HNRNPM (a.k.a. CEAR, HNRNPM4, HNRPM, HNRPM4, HTGR1, NAGR1, hnRNP M)
  Cloning method: Unknown
Terms and licenses: Academic/Nonprofit Terms; Industry Terms: Not Available to Industry
Depositor comments: Plasmids from this collection were made available to the research community and donated after the lab closed. Please note that the sequence provided by the depositing laboratory may be theoretical/predicted or based on Sanger sequencing results. There may be discrepancies between sequencing results obtained by Addgene and the depositor sequence. If an Addgene verified sequence is not available, please contact before placing your order to request that our lab fully sequence the plasmid.
How to cite: pcDNA3.1-MS2-HA-HshnRNPM_Z was a gift from Elisa Izaurralde (Addgene plasmid # 148126 ; http://n2t.net/addgene:148126 ; RRID:Addgene_148126)
