[The description below was written by a language model from this plasmid's Addgene catalogue record and pLannotate feature annotations shown in this document.]
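Description:
pcDNA3.1-MS2-HA-HshnRNPM_Z is a mammalian expression plasmid of about 7.9 kb encoding human hnRNP M fused at its N-terminus to the bacteriophage MS2 coat protein and an HA epitope. The catalogue lists the backbone as unknown, but the name and the feature layout match a pcDNA3.1-type vector. It is propagated in E. coli through a high-copy ColE1/pUC origin with ampicillin selection (AmpR under its own bla promoter), and it also carries an f1 origin. A neomycin phosphotransferase gene, driven by the SV40 enhancer/early promoter and followed by an SV40 polyadenylation signal, would allow G418 selection of transfected mammalian cells.

The expression cassette uses the human CMV immediate-early enhancer and promoter, followed by a T7 promoter, and ends in the bovine growth hormone polyadenylation signal, with an SP6 promoter in reverse orientation just after the insert. The features run in order as MS2 coat protein, a short HA tag segment (annotated as a fragment of 3xHA) and the roughly 2.1 kb HNRNPM coding sequence. The annotation tool matched this sequence to the rat orthologue, but the catalogue identifies it as human, corresponding to transcript variant 2/isoform 2 with two silent mutations. Several short hits, such as the HIV-1 LTR, ble and lacI fragments, are probably backbone remnants or annotation artefacts rather than functional parts.

The stated purpose is simply mammalian expression of hnRNP M. Because MS2 coat protein binds a specific RNA stem-loop, fusions of this kind are generally used to tether a protein to reporter transcripts carrying MS2 binding sites, with the HA tag allowing detection. The record does not state that application.
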