Features (pLannotate 1.2.2; 23 found; start..end, strand, type, name):
     28..80      -  misc_feature   bom (fragment): basis of mobility region from pBR322
    235..614     +  enhancer       CMV enhancer: human cytomegalovirus immediate early enhancer
    615..818     +  promoter       CMV promoter: human cytomegalovirus (CMV) immediate early promoter
    814..847     +  LTR            5' LTR (truncated) (fragment): truncated 5' long terminal repeat (LTR) from HIV-1
    863..881     +  promoter       T7 promoter: promoter for bacteriophage T7 RNA polymerase
    904..1290    +  CDS            MS2: bacteriophage MS2 coat protein binds to a specific stem-loop structure in the viral RNA (Peabody, 1993)
   1333..1359    +  CDS            3xHA (fragment): three tandem HA epitope tags
   1378..3450    +  CDS            Hnrnpm: HNRPM_RAT - Also known as Hnrpm. Experimental evidence at protein level: Swiss-Prot protein existence level 1. Pre-mRNA binding protein, binds avidly to poly(G) and poly(U) RNA homopolymers. Involved in splicing. Acts as a receptor for carcinoembryonic antigen in Kupffer cells, may initiate a series of signaling events leading to tyrosine phosphorylation of proteins and induction of IL-1 alpha, IL-6, IL-10 and tumor necrosis factor alpha cytokines. From Rattus norvegicus (Rat).
   3476..3494    -  promoter       SP6 promoter: promoter for bacteriophage SP6 RNA polymerase
   3520..3744    +  polyA_signal   bGH poly(A) signal: bovine growth hormone polyadenylation signal
   3748..3769    +  promoter       SV40 promoter (fragment): SV40 enhancer and early promoter
   3790..4218    +  rep_origin     f1 ori (sequence partly withheld): f1 bacteriophage origin of replication; arrow indicates direction of (+) strand synthesis
   4232..4561    +  promoter       SV40 promoter: SV40 enhancer and early promoter
   4628..5419    +  CDS            neo: KKA2_KLEPN - Also known as kan, nptII. Experimental evidence at protein level: Swiss-Prot protein existence level 1. Resistance to kanamycin, neomycin, paromomycin, ribostamycin, butirosin and gentamicin B. From Klebsiella pneumoniae.
   5443..5601    +  CDS            ble (fragment): BLE_KLEPN - Experimental evidence at protein level: Swiss-Prot protein existence level 1. Binding protein with a strong affinity to the bleomycin family of antibiotics. Binds to CL990; an antimitotic-antibiotic compound. From Klebsiella pneumoniae.
   5596..5717    +  polyA_signal   SV40 poly(A) signal: SV40 polyadenylation signal
   5790..5806    -  protein_bind   lac operator: The lac repressor binds to the lac operator to inhibit transcription in E. coli. This inhibition can be relieved by adding lactose or isopropyl-β-D-thiogalactopyranoside (IPTG). lac repressor encoded by lacI
   5814..5844    -  promoter       lac promoter: promoter for the E. coli lac operon
   5859..5880    -  protein_bind   CAP binding site: CAP binding activates transcription in the presence of cAMP. E. coli catabolite activator protein
   5893..5985    -  CDS            lacI (fragment): lac repressor; lacI; The lac repressor binds to the lac operator to inhibit transcription in E. coli. This inhibition can be relieved by adding lactose or isopropyl-β-D-thiogalactopyranoside (IPTG).
   6168..6756    -  rep_origin     ori: high-copy-number ColE1/pMB1/pBR322/pUC origin of replication
   6927..7787    -  CDS            AmpR: β-lactamase; bla; confers resistance to ampicillin, carbenicillin, and related antibiotics
   7788..7892    -  promoter       AmpR promoter: bla
>Addgene plasmid #148126 | pcDNA3.1-MS2-HA-HshnRNPM_Z | addgene full sequence | sequence record 357800 | Addgene NGS Result
GACGGATCGGGAGATCTCCCGATCCCCTATGGTGCACTCTCAGTACAATCTGCTCTGATGCCGCATAGTT
AAGCCAGTATCTGCTCCCTGCTTGTGTGTTGGAGGTCGCTGAGTAGTGCGCGAGCAAAATTTAAGCTACA
ACAAGGCAAGGCTTGACCGACAATTGCATGAAGAATCTGCTTAGGGTTAGGCGTTTTGCGCTGCTTCGCG
ATGTACGGGCCAGATATACGCGTTGACATTGATTATTGACTAGTTATTAATAGTAATCAATTACGGGGTC
ATTAGTTCATAGCCCATATATGGAGTTCCGCGTTACATAACTTACGGTAAATGGCCCGCCTGGCTGACCG
CCCAACGACCCCCGCCCATTGACGTCAATAATGACGTATGTTCCCATAGTAACGCCAATAGGGACTTTCC
ATTGACGTCAATGGGTGGAGTATTTACGGTAAACTGCCCACTTGGCAGTACATCAAGTGTATCATATGCC
AAGTACGCCCCCTATTGACGTCAATGACGGTAAATGGCCCGCCTGGCATTATGCCCAGTACATGACCTTA
TGGGACTTTCCTACTTGGCAGTACATCTACGTATTAGTCATCGCTATTACCATGGTGATGCGGTTTTGGC
AGTACATCAATGGGCGTGGATAGCGGTTTGACTCACGGGGATTTCCAAGTCTCCACCCCATTGACGTCAA
TGGGAGTTTGTTTTGGCACCAAAATCAACGGGACTTTCCAAAATGTCGTAACAACTCCGCCCCATTGACG
CAAATGGGCGGTAGGCGTGTACGGTGGGAGGTCTATATAAGCAGAGCTCTCTGGCTAACTAGAGAACCCA
CTGCTTACTGGCTTATCGAAATTAATACGACTCACTATAGGGAGACCCAAGCTTGCCACCATGGCTTCTA
ACTTTACTCAGTTCGTTCTCGTCGACAATGGCGGAACTGGCGACGTGACTGTCGCCCCAAGCAACTTCGC
TAACGGGGTCGCTGAATGGATCAGCTCTAACTCGCGATCACAGGCTTACAAAGTAACCTGTAGCGTTCGT
CAGAGCTCTGCGCAGAATCGCAAATACACCATCAAAGTCGAGGTGCCTAAAGTGGCAACCCAGACTGTTG
GTGGTGAAGAGCTTCCTGTAGCCGGATGGAGATCTTACTTAAATATGGAACTAACCATTCCAATTTTCGC
CACGAATTCCGACTGCGAGCTTATTGTTAAGGCAATGCAAGGTCTCCTAAAAGATGGAAACCCGATTCCC
TCGGCCATCGCGGCCAACTCCGGCATCTACGGAGGTGGAGGTGGATCTGGTGGATCTCCTCCACATATGG
CTTACCCATACGATGTTCCAGATTACGCTCCTCCAAAGCTTGGATCCATGGCGGCAGGGGTCGAAGCGGC
GGCGGAGGTGGCGGCGACGGAGATCAAAATGGAGGAAGAGAGCGGCGCGCCCGGCGTGCCGAGCGGCAAC
GGGGCTCCGGGCCCTAAGGGTGAAGGAGAACGACCTGCTCAGAATGAGAAGAGGAAGGAGAAAAACATAA
AAAGAGGAGGCAATCGCTTTGAGCCATATGCCAATCCAACTAAAAGATACAGAGCCTTCATTACAAACAT
ACCTTTTGATGTGAAATGGCAGTCACTTAAAGACCTGGTTAAAGAAAAAGTTGGTGAGGTAACATACGTG
GAGCTCTTAATGGACGCTGAAGGAAAGTCAAGGGGATGTGCTGTTGTTGAATTCAAGATGGAAGAGAGCA
TGAAAAAAGCTGCGGAAGTCCTAAACAAGCATAGTCTGAGCGGAAGACCACTGAAAGTCAAAGAAGATCC
TGATGGTGAACATGCCAGGAGAGCAATGCAAAAGGCTGGAAGACTTGGAAGCACAGTATTTGTAGCAAAT
CTGGATTATAAAGTTGGCTGGAAGAAACTGAAGGAAGTATTTAGTATGGCTGGTGTGGTGGTCCGAGCAG
ACATTCTTGAAGATAAAGATGGAAAAAGTCGTGGAATAGGCACTGTTACTTTTGAACAGTCCATTGAAGC
TGTGCAAGCTATATCTATGTTCAATGGCCAGCTGCTATTTGATAGACCAATGCACGTCAAGATGGATGAG
AGGGCCTTACCAAAAGGAGATTTCTTCCCTCCTGAGCGTCCACAACAACTTCCCCATGGCCTTGGTGGTA
TTGGCATGGGGTTAGGACCAGGAGGGCAACCCATTGATGCCAATCACCTGAATAAAGGCATCGGAATGGG
AAACATAGGTCCCGCAGGAATGGGAATGGAAGGCATAGGATTTGGAATAAATAAAATGGGAGGAATGGAG
GGGCCCTTTGGTGGTGGTATGGAAAACATGGGTCGATTTGGATCTGGGATGAACATGGGCAGGATAAATG
AAATCCTAAGTAATGCACTGAAGAGAGGAGAGATCATTGCAAAGCAGGGAGGAGGTGGAGGTGGAGGAAG
CGTCCCTGGGATCGAGAGGATGGGTCCTGGCATTGACCGCCTCGGGGGTGCCGGCATGGAGCGCATGGGC
GCGGGCCTGGGCCACGGCATGGATCGCGTGGGCTCCGAGATCGAGCGCATGGGCCTGGTCATGGACCGCA
TGGGCTCCGTGGAGCGCATGGGCTCCGGCATTGAGCGCATGGGCCCGCTGGGCCTCGACCACATGGCCTC
CAGCATTGAGCGCATGGGCCAGACCATGGAGCGCATTGGCTCTGGCGTGGAGCGCATGGGTGCCGGCATG
GGCTTCGGCCTTGAGCGCATGGCCGCTCCCATCGACCGTGTGGGCCAGACCATTGAGCGCATGGGCTCTG
GCGTGGAGCGCATGGGCCCTGCCATCGAGCGCATGGGCCTGAGCATGGAGCGCATGGTGCCCGCAGGTAT
GGGAGCTGGCCTGGAGCGCATGGGCCCCGTGATGGATCGCATGGCCACCGGCCTGGAGCGCATGGGCGCC
AACAATCTGGAGCGGATGGGCCTGGAGCGCATGGGCGCCAACAGCCTCGAGCGCATGGGCCTGGAGCGCA
TGGGTGCCAACAGCCTCGAGCGCATGGGCCCCGCCATGGGCCCGGCCCTGGGCGCTGGCATTGAGCGCAT
GGGCCTGGCCATGGGTGGCGGTGGCGGTGCCAGCTTTGACCGTGCCATCGAGATGGAGCGTGGCAACTTC
GGAGGAAGCTTCGCAGGTTCCTTTGGTGGAGCTGGAGGCCATGCTCCTGGGGTGGCCAGGAAGGCCTGCC
AGATATTTGTGAGAAATCTGCCATTCGATTTCACATGGAAGATGCTAAAGGACAAATTCAACGAGTGCGG
CCACGTGCTGTACGCCGACATCAAGATGGAGAATGGGAAGTCCAAGGGGTGTGGTGTGGTTAAGTTCGAG
TCGCCAGAGGTGGCCGAGAGAGCCTGCCGGATGATGAATGGCATGAAGCTGAGTGGCCGAGAGATTGACG
TTCGAATTGATAGAAACGCTTAAGCGGCCGCCTAGAGGGCCCTATTCTATAGTGTCACCTAAATGCTAGA
GCTCGCTGATCAGCCTCGACTGTGCCTTCTAGTTGCCAGCCATCTGTTGTTTGCCCCTCCCCCGTGCCTT
CCTTGACCCTGGAAGGTGCCACTCCCACTGTCCTTTCCTAATAAAATGAGGAAATTGCATCGCATTGTCT
GAGTAGGTGTCATTCTATTCTGGGGGGTGGGGTGGGGCAGGACAGCAAGGGGGAGGATTGGGAAGACAAT
AGCAGGCATGCTGGGGATGCGGTGGGCTCTATGGCTTCTGAGGCGGAAAGAACCAGCTGGGGCTCTAGGG
GGTATCCCC
[124 nt withheld, positions 3790-3913]
C
[91 nt withheld, positions 3915-4005]
A
[49 nt withheld, positions 4007-4055]
CCTTTGACGTTGGAGTCCACGTTCTTT
[37 nt withheld, positions 4083-4119]
ACCCTATCTCGGTCTATTCTTTTGATTTATAAGGGATTTTGCCGATTTCGGCCTATTGGTTAAAAAATGA
GCTGATTTAACAAAAATTTAACGCGAATTAATTCTGTGGAATGTGTGTCAGTTAGGGTGTGGAAAGTCCC
CAGGCTCCCCAGCAGGCAGAAGTATGCAAAGCATGCATCTCAATTAGTCAGCAACCAGGTGTGGAAAGTC
CCCAGGCTCCCCAGCAGGCAGAAGTATGCAAAGCATGCATCTCAATTAGTCAGCAACCATAGTCCCGCCC
CTAACTCCGCCCATCCCGCCCCTAACTCCGCCCAGTTCCGCCCATTCTCCGCCCCATGGCTGACTAATTT
TTTTTATTTATGCAGAGGCCGAGGCCGCCTCTGCCTCTGAGCTATTCCAGAAGTAGTGAGGAGGCTTTTT
TGGAGGCCTAGGCTTTTGCAAAAAGCTCCCGGGAGCTTGTATATCCATTTTCGGATCTGATCAAGAGACA
GGATGAGGATCGTTTCGCATGATTGAACAAGATGGATTGCACGCAGGTTCTCCGGCCGCTTGGGTGGAGA
GGCTATTCGGCTATGACTGGGCACAACAGACAATCGGCTGCTCTGATGCCGCCGTGTTCCGGCTGTCAGC
GCAGGGGCGCCCGGTTCTTTTTGTCAAGACCGACCTGTCCGGTGCCCTGAATGAACTGCAGGACGAGGCA
GCGCGGCTATCGTGGCTGGCCACGACGGGCGTTCCTTGCGCAGCTGTGCTCGACGTTGTCACTGAAGCGG
GAAGGGACTGGCTGCTATTGGGCGAAGTGCCGGGGCAGGATCTCCTGTCATCTCACCTTGCTCCTGCCGA
GAAAGTATCCATCATGGCTGATGCAATGCGGCGGCTGCATACGCTTGATCCGGCTACCTGCCCATTCGAC
CACCAAGCGAAACATCGCATCGAGCGAGCACGTACTCGGATGGAAGCCGGTCTTGTCGATCAGGATGATC
TGGACGAAGAGCATCAGGGGCTCGCGCCAGCCGAACTGTTCGCCAGGCTCAAGGCGCGCATGCCCGACGG
CGAGGATCTCGTCGTGACCCATGGCGATGCCTGCTTGCCGAATATCATGGTGGAAAATGGCCGCTTTTCT
GGATTCATCGACTGTGGCCGGCTGGGTGTGGCGGACCGCTATCAGGACATAGCGTTGGCTACCCGTGATA
TTGCTGAAGAGCTTGGCGGCGAATGGGCTGACCGCTTCCTCGTGCTTTACGGTATCGCCGCTCCCGATTC
GCAGCGCATCGCCTTCTATCGCCTTCTTGACGAGTTCTTCTGAGCGGGACTCTGGGGTTCGAAATGACCG
ACCAAGCGACGCCCAACCTGCCATCACGAGATTTCGATTCCACCGCCGCCTTCTATGAAAGGTTGGGCTT
CGGAATCGTTTTCCGGGACGCCGGCTGGATGATCCTCCAGCGCGGGGATCTCATGCTGGAGTTCTTCGCC
CACCCCAACTTGTTTATTGCAGCTTATAATGGTTACAAATAAAGCAATAGCATCACAAATTTCACAAATA
AAGCATTTTTTTCACTGCATTCTAGTTGTGGTTTGTCCAAACTCATCAATGTATCTTATCATGTCTGTAT
ACCGTCGACCTCTAGCTAGAGCTTGGCGTAATCATGGTCATAGCTGTTTCCTGTGTGAAATTGTTATCCG
CTCACAATTCCACACAACATACGAGCCGGAAGCATAAAGTGTAAAGCCTGGGGTGCCTAATGAGTGAGCT
AACTCACATTAATTGCGTTGCGCTCACTGCCCGCTTTCCAGTCGGGAAACCTGTCGTGCCAGCTGCATTA
ATGAATCGGCCAACGCGCGGGGAGAGGCGGTTTGCGTATTGGGCGCTCTTCCGCTTCCTCGCTCACTGAC
TCGCTGCGCTCGGTCGTTCGGCTGCGGCGAGCGGTATCAGCTCACTCAAAGGCGGTAATACGGTTATCCA
CAGAATCAGGGGATAACGCAGGAAAGAACATGTGAGCAAAAGGCCAGCAAAAGGCCAGGAACCGTAAAAA
GGCCGCGTTGCTGGCGTTTTTCCATAGGCTCCGCCCCCCTGACGAGCATCACAAAAATCGACGCTCAAGT
CAGAGGTGGCGAAACCCGACAGGACTATAAAGATACCAGGCGTTTCCCCCTGGAAGCTCCCTCGTGCGCT
CTCCTGTTCCGACCCTGCCGCTTACCGGATACCTGTCCGCCTTTCTCCCTTCGGGAAGCGTGGCGCTTTC
TCATAGCTCACGCTGTAGGTATCTCAGTTCGGTGTAGGTCGTTCGCTCCAAGCTGGGCTGTGTGCACGAA
CCCCCCGTTCAGCCCGACCGCTGCGCCTTATCCGGTAACTATCGTCTTGAGTCCAACCCGGTAAGACACG
ACTTATCGCCACTGGCAGCAGCCACTGGTAACAGGATTAGCAGAGCGAGGTATGTAGGCGGTGCTACAGA
GTTCTTGAAGTGGTGGCCTAACTACGGCTACACTAGAAGAACAGTATTTGGTATCTGCGCTCTGCTGAAG
CCAGTTACCTTCGGAAAAAGAGTTGGTAGCTCTTGATCCGGCAAACAAACCACCGCTGGTAGCGGTGGTT
TTTTTGTTTGCAAGCAGCAGATTACGCGCAGAAAAAAAGGATCTCAAGAAGATCCTTTGATCTTTTCTAC
GGGGTCTGACGCTCAGTGGAACGAAAACTCACGTTAAGGGATTTTGGTCATGAGATTATCAAAAAGGATC
TTCACCTAGATCCTTTTAAATTAAAAATGAAGTTTTAAATCAATCTAAAGTATATATGAGTAAACTTGGT
CTGACAGTTACCAATGCTTAATCAGTGAGGCACCTATCTCAGCGATCTGTCTATTTCGTTCATCCATAGT
TGCCTGACTCCCCGTCGTGTAGATAACTACGATACGGGAGGGCTTACCATCTGGCCCCAGTGCTGCAATG
ATACCGCGAGACCCACGCTCACCGGCTCCAGATTTATCAGCAATAAACCAGCCAGCCGGAAGGGCCGAGC
GCAGAAGTGGTCCTGCAACTTTATCCGCCTCCATCCAGTCTATTAATTGTTGCCGGGAAGCTAGAGTAAG
TAGTTCGCCAGTTAATAGTTTGCGCAACGTTGTTGCCATTGCTACAGGCATCGTGGTGTCACGCTCGTCG
TTTGGTATGGCTTCATTCAGCTCCGGTTCCCAACGATCAAGGCGAGTTACATGATCCCCCATGTTGTGCA
AAAAAGCGGTTAGCTCCTTCGGTCCTCCGATCGTTGTCAGAAGTAAGTTGGCCGCAGTGTTATCACTCAT
GGTTATGGCAGCACTGCATAATTCTCTTACTGTCATGCCATCCGTAAGATGCTTTTCTGTGACTGGTGAG
TACTCAACCAAGTCATTCTGAGAATAGTGTATGCGGCGACCGAGTTGCTCTTGCCCGGCGTCAATACGGG
ATAATACCGCGCCACATAGCAGAACTTTAAAAGTGCTCATCATTGGAAAACGTTCTTCGGGGCGAAAACT
CTCAAGGATCTTACCGCTGTTGAGATCCAGTTCGATGTAACCCACTCGTGCACCCAACTGATCTTCAGCA
TCTTTTACTTTCACCAGCGTTTCTGGGTGAGCAAAAACAGGAAGGCAAAATGCCGCAAAAAAGGGAATAA
GGGCGACACGGAAATGTTGAATACTCATACTCTTCCTTTTTCAATATTATTGAAGCATTTATCAGGGTTA
TTGTCTCATGAGCGGATACATATTTGAATGTATTTAGAAAAATAAACAAATAGGGGTTCCGCGCACATTT
CCCCGAAAAGTGCCACCTGACGTC
